Addgene plasmid #49823: SRAcode_in_pUC57_v3(419-771)
Purpose: for transcribing SRA nucl 419-771 of NM_001035235 with T7
Depositing lab: Thomas Cech. Depositing organization: University of Colorado, Boulder. Publication: Structure and function of steroid receptor RNA activator protein, the proposed partner of SRA noncoding RNA. McKay DB, Xi L, Barthel KK, Cech TR. J Mol Biol. 2014 Apr 17;426(8):1766-85. doi: 10.1016/j.jmb.2014.01.006. Epub 2014 Jan 30. PubMed 24486609.
Backbone
  Vector backbone: pUC57
  Backbone manufacturer: unknown
  Backbone size w/o insert (bp): 2710
  Total vector size (bp): 2832
  Vector type: Bacterial Expression
Growth in bacteria
  Bacterial resistance: Ampicillin, 100 μg/mL
  Growth temperature: 37°C
  Growth strain: XL10 Gold
  Copy number: High Copy
Gene/Insert
  Gene/Insert name: steroid receptor RNA activator RNA coding (alt name: SRA)
  Species: H. sapiens (human)
  Insert size (bp): 353
  Mutation: KpnI site at 5' start of RNA coding seq
  GenBank ID: NM_001035235
  Entrez Gene: SRA1 (a.k.a. SRA, SRAP, STRAA1, pp7684)
  Promoter: T7
  Cloning method: Restriction Enzyme; 5′ cloning site KpnI (not destroyed); 3′ cloning site SalI (not destroyed)
  Sequencing primers: 5′ GGCTTAACTATGCGGCATCAGAGC; 3′ CAGCTATGACCATGATTACGCC
Terms and licenses: Academic/Nonprofit Terms; Industry Terms: Not Available to Industry
How to cite: SRAcode_in_pUC57_v3(419-771) was a gift from Thomas Cech (Addgene plasmid # 49823 ; http://n2t.net/addgene:49823 ; RRID:Addgene_49823)
