[The description below was written by a language model from this plasmid's Addgene catalogue record and pLannotate feature annotations shown in this document.]
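Description:
SRAcode_in_pUC57_v3(419-771) is a small (2,832 bp) pUC57-based bacterial plasmid that serves as a template for in vitro transcription of a defined segment of the human steroid receptor RNA activator (SRA1) transcript. It is propagated in E. coli at high copy number from the ColE1/pUC-type origin and is selected with ampicillin through the β-lactamase gene and its native promoter. The annotation also picks up residual backbone elements: the lac promoter, lac operator and CAP binding site, which lie downstream of the insert and point in the opposite direction, plus short fragments resembling lacI, rop and the pBR322 bom region. These are vector remnants and are not part of the intended function.

The payload is a 353-nt fragment corresponding to nucleotides 419–771 of the human SRA1 reference mRNA, cloned between KpnI and SalI sites that are both preserved. A T7 promoter sits immediately upstream in the same orientation. The record notes that a KpnI site was introduced at the 5′ start of the RNA-coding sequence, so the transcript should carry some non-native sequence at its 5′ end. The feature table labels only part of the insert as an SRA1 protein-coding fragment, which reflects the dual nature of this locus, encoding both the SRA noncoding RNA coactivator and the SRAP protein. There is no annotated ribosome-binding site or tag. Although catalogued as a bacterial expression vector, its stated purpose is transcription of the RNA with T7 RNA polymerase. The name suggests it belongs to a series of SRA subfragment constructs, and the transcript is presumably intended for biochemical study of SRA RNA, although the record does not specify the assays.

The listed backbone size (2,710 bp) plus insert size slightly exceeds the total, implying that some backbone sequence was lost or replaced in cloning.
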