Features (pLannotate 1.2.2; 11 found; start..end, strand, type, name):
    137..188     +  misc_feature   bom (fragment): basis of mobility region from pBR322
    189..207     +  promoter       T7 promoter: promoter for bacteriophage T7 RNA polymerase
    398..562     +  CDS            SRA1 (fragment): SRA1_HUMAN - Experimental evidence at protein level: Swiss-Prot protein existence level 1. Functional RNA which acts as a transcriptional coactivator that selectively enhances steroid receptor-mediated transactivation ligand-independently through a mechanism involving the modulating N- terminal domain (AF-1) of steroid receptors. Also mediates transcriptional coactivation of steroid receptors ligand-dependently through the steroid-binding domain (AF-2). Enhances cellular proliferation and differentiation and promotes apoptosis in vivo. May play a role in tumorigenesis. From Homo sapiens (Human
    635..651     -  protein_bind   lac operator: The lac repressor binds to the lac operator to inhibit transcription in E. coli. This inhibition can be relieved by adding lactose or isopropyl-β-D-thiogalactopyranoside (IPTG). lac repressor encoded by lacI
    659..689     -  promoter       lac promoter: promoter for the E. coli lac operon
    704..725     -  protein_bind   CAP binding site: CAP binding activates transcription in the presence of cAMP. E. coli catabolite activator protein
    738..831     -  CDS            lacI (fragment): lac repressor; lacI; The lac repressor binds to the lac operator to inhibit transcription in E. coli. This inhibition can be relieved by adding lactose or isopropyl-β-D-thiogalactopyranoside (IPTG).
   1013..1601    -  rep_origin     ori: high-copy-number ColE1/pMB1/pBR322/pUC origin of replication
   1772..2632    -  CDS            AmpR: β-lactamase; bla; confers resistance to ampicillin, carbenicillin, and related antibiotics
   2633..2737    -  promoter       AmpR promoter: bla
   2832..35      +  CDS            rop (fragment) (across the origin): Rop protein, which maintains plasmids at low copy number; rop
>Addgene plasmid #49823 | SRAcode_in_pUC57_v3(419-771) | depositor full sequence | sequence record 74345 | SRAcode_in_pUC57_v3(419-771) sequence 2832 bps
TCGCGCGTTTCGGTGATGACGGTGAAAACCTCTGACACATGCAGCTCCCGGAGACGGTCACAGCTTGTCT
GTAAGCGGATGCCGGGAGCAGACAAGCCCGTCAGGGCGCGTCAGCGGGTGTTGGCGGGTGTCGGGGCTGG
CTTAACTATGCGGCATCAGAGCAGATTGTACTGAGAGTGCACCATATGTAATACGACTCACTATAGGTAC
CTTTGGTGCCTTGTGACCAGGGCCCTGATGGTTCATTAGATGGAGCCTTCGAGTCTTAGGGAGTTGCCGC
AGGGTCCCCACAGCGGCTCCCGACGGTTGTGAACCAGCATCCATCCTCCACGGATTCCGGCAACCCGCCT
GGCCCTGGACGTGTCTCAACTGGCCCGCGTGAGGGGCCGCCCCGGAAATGACGCGCTGCCCCGCTGGCCA
AGCGGAAGTGGAGATGGCGGAGCTGTACGTGAAGCCGGGCAACAAGGAACGCGGCTGGAACGACCCGCCG
CAGTTCTCATACGGGCTGCAGACCCAGGCCGGCGGACCCAGGCGCTCGCTGCTTACCAAGAGGGTAGCCG
CAGAAGAGCGTCGACTGCAGAGGCCTGCATGCAAGCTTGGCGTAATCATGGTCATAGCTGTTTCCTGTGT
GAAATTGTTATCCGCTCACAATTCCACACAACATACGAGCCGGAAGCATAAAGTGTAAAGCCTGGGGTGC
CTAATGAGTGAGCTAACTCACATTAATTGCGTTGCGCTCACTGCCCGCTTTCCAGTCGGGAAACCTGTCG
TGCCAGCTGCATTAATGAATCGGCCAACGCGCGGGGAGAGGCGGTTTGCGTATTGGGCGCCCTTCCGCTT
CCTCGCTCACTGACTCGCTGCGCTCGGTCGTTCGGCTGCGGCGAGCGGTATCAGCTCACTCAAAGGCGGT
AATACGGTTATCCACAGAATCAGGGGATAACGCAGGAAAGAACATGTGAGCAAAAGGCCAGCAAAAGGCC
AGGAACCGTAAAAAGGCCGCGTTGCTGGCGTTTTTCCATAGGCTCCGCCCCCCTGACGAGCATCACAAAA
ATCGACGCTCAAGTCAGAGGTGGCGAAACCCGACAGGACTATAAAGATACCAGGCGTTTCCCCCTGGAAG
CTCCCTCGTGCGCTCTCCTGTTCCGACCCTGCCGCTTACCGGATACCTGTCCGCCTTTCTCCCTTCGGGA
AGCGTGGCGCTTTCTCATAGCTCACGCTGTAGGTATCTCAGTTCGGTGTAGGTCGTTCGCTCCAAGCTGG
GCTGTGTGCACGAACCCCCCGTTCAGCCCGACCGCTGCGCCTTATCCGGTAACTATCGTCTTGAGTCCAA
CCCGGTAAGACACGACTTATCGCCACTGGCAGCAGCCACTGGTAACAGGATTAGCAGAGCGAGGTATGTA
GGCGGTGCTACAGAGTTCTTGAAGTGGTGGCCTAACTACGGCTACACTAGAAGAACAGTATTTGGTATCT
GCGCTCTGCTGAAGCCAGTTACCTTCGGAAAAAGAGTTGGTAGCTCTTGATCCGGCAAACAAACCACCGC
TGGTAGCGGTGGTTTTTTTGTTTGCAAGCAGCAGATTACGCGCAGAAAAAAAGGATCTCAAGAAGATCCT
TTGATCTTTTCTACGGGGTCTGACGCTCAGTGGAACGAAAACTCACGTTAAGGGATTTTGGTCATGAGAT
TATCAAAAAGGATCTTCACCTAGATCCTTTTAAATTAAAAATGAAGTTTTAAATCAATCTAAAGTATATA
TGAGTAAACTTGGTCTGACAGTTACCAATGCTTAATCAGTGAGGCACCTATCTCAGCGATCTGTCTATTT
CGTTCATCCATAGTTGCCTGACTCCCCGTCGTGTAGATAACTACGATACGGGAGGGCTTACCATCTGGCC
CCAGTGCTGCAATGATACCGCGAGACCCACGCTCACCGGCTCCAGATTTATCAGCAATAAACCAGCCAGC
CGGAAGGGCCGAGCGCAGAAGTGGTCCTGCAACTTTATCCGCCTCCATCCAGTCTATTAATTGTTGCCGG
GAAGCTAGAGTAAGTAGTTCGCCAGTTAATAGTTTGCGCAACGTTGTTGCCATTGCTACAGGCATCGTGG
TGTCACGCTCGTCGTTTGGTATGGCTTCATTCAGCTCCGGTTCCCAACGATCAAGGCGAGTTACATGATC
CCCCATGTTGTGCAAAAAAGCGGTTAGCTCCTTCGGTCCTCCGATCGTTGTCAGAAGTAAGTTGGCCGCA
GTGTTATCACTCATGGTTATGGCAGCACTGCATAATTCTCTTACTGTCATGCCATCCGTAAGATGCTTTT
CTGTGACTGGTGAGTACTCAACCAAGTCATTCTGAGAATAGTGTATGCGGCGACCGAGTTGCTCTTGCCC
GGCGTCAATACGGGATAATACCGCGCCACATAGCAGAACTTTAAAAGTGCTCATCATTGGAAAACGTTCT
TCGGGGCGAAAACTCTCAAGGATCTTACCGCTGTTGAGATCCAGTTCGATGTAACCCACTCGTGCACCCA
ACTGATCTTCAGCATCTTTTACTTTCACCAGCGTTTCTGGGTGAGCAAAAACAGGAAGGCAAAATGCCGC
AAAAAAGGGAATAAGGGCGACACGGAAATGTTGAATACTCATACTCTTCCTTTTTCAATATTATTGAAGC
ATTTATCAGGGTTATTGTCTCATGAGCGGATACATATTTGAATGTATTTAGAAAAATAAACAAATAGGGG
TTCCGCGCACATTTCCCCGAAAAGTGCCACCTGACGTCTAAGAAACCATTATTATCATGACATTAACCTA
TAAAAATAGGCGTATCACGAGGCCCTTTCGTC
