>Addgene plasmid #49823 | SRAcode_in_pUC57_v3(419-771) | addgene partial sequence | sequence record 77418 | M13-Rev 5'-CAGGAAACAGCTATGACC-3'
CTCTGCAGTCGACGCTCTTCTGCGGCTACCCTCTTGGTAAGCAGCGAGCGCCTGGGTCCGCCGGCCTGGG
TCTGCAGCCCGTATGAGAACTGCGGCGGGTCGTTCCAGCCGCGTTCCTTGTTGCCCGGCTTCACGTACAG
CTCCGCCATCTCCACTTCCGCTTGGCCAGCGGGGCAGCGCGTCATTTCCGGGGCGGCCCCTCACGCGGGC
CAGTTGAGACACGTCCAGGGCCAGGCGGGTTGCCGGAATCCGTGGAGGATGGATGCTGGTTCACAACCGT
CGGGAGCCGCTGTGGGGACCCTGCGGCAACTCCCTAAGACTCGAAGGCTCCATCTAATGAACCATCAGGG
CCCTGGTCACAAGGCACCAAAGGTACCTATAGTGAGTCGTATTACATATGGTGCACTCTCAGTACAATCT
GCTCTGATGCCGCATAGTTAAGCCAGCCCCGACACCCGCCAACACCCGCTGACGCGCCCTGACGGGCTTG
TCTGCTCCCGGCATCCGCTTACAGACAAGCTGTGACCGTCTCCGGGAGCTGCATGTGTCAGAGGTTTTCA
CCGTCATCACCGAAACGCGCGAGACGAAAGGGCCTCGTGATACGCCTATTTTTATAGGTTAATGTCATGA
TAATAATGGTTTCTTAGACGTCAGGTGGCACTTTTCGGGGAAATGTGCGCGGAACCCCTATTTGTTTATT
TTTCTAAATACATTCAAATATGTATCCGCTCATGAGACAATAACCCTGATAAATGCTTCAATAATATTGA
AAAAGGAAGAGTATGAGTATTCAACATTTCCGTGTCGCCCTTATTCCCTTTTTTGCGGCATTTTGCCTTC
CTGTTTTTGCTCACCCAGAAACGCTGGTGAAAGTAAAAGATGCTGAAGATCAGTTGGGTGCA
